>Addgene plasmid #25529 | HK2 | depositor partial sequence | sequence record 11933 | Author sequence
GACCAAGTGCAGAAGGTTGACCAGTATCTCTACCACATGCGCCTCTCTGATGAGACCCTCTTGGAGATCT
CTAAGCGGTTCCGCAAGGAGATGGAGAAAGGGCTTGGAGCCACCACTCACCCTACTGCAGCAGTGAAGAT
GCTGCCCACCTTTGTGAGGTCCACTCCAGATGGGACAGAACACGGAGAGTTCCTGGCTCTGGATCTTGGA
GGGACCAACTTCCGTGTGCTTTGGGTGAAAGTAACGGACAATGGGCTCCAGAAGGTGGAGATGGAGAATC
AGATCTATGCCATCCCTGAGGACATCATGCGAGGCAGTGGCACCCAGCTGTTTGACCACATTGCCGAATG
CCTGGCTAACTTCATGGATAAGCTACAAATCAAAGACAAGAAGCTCCCACTGGGTTTTACCTTCTCGTTC
CCCTGCCACCAGACTAAACTAGACGAGAGTTTCCTGGTCTCATGGACCAAGGGATTCAAGTCCAGTGGAG
TGGAAGGCAGAGACGTTGTGGCTCTGATCCGGAAGGCCATCCAGAGGAGAGGGGACTTTGATATCGACAT
TGTGGCTGTGGTGAATGACACAGTTGGGACCATGATGACCTGTGGTTATGATGACCACAACTGTGAGATT
GGTCTCATTGTGGGCACGGGCAGCAACGCCTGCTACATGGAAGAGATGCGCCACATCGACATGGTGGAAG
GCGATGAGGGGCGGATGTGTATCAATATGGAGTGGGGGGCCTTCGGGGACGATGGCTCGCTCAACGACAT
TCGCACTGAGTTTGACCAGGAGATTGACATGGGCTCACTGAACCCGGGAAAGCAACTGTTTGAGAAGATG
ATCAGTGGGATGTACATGGGGGAGCTGGTGAGGCTTATCCTGGTGAAGATGGCCAAGGAGGAGCTGCTCT
TTGGGGGGAAGCTCAGCCCAGAGCTTCTCAACACCGGTCGCTTTGAGACCAAAGACATCTCAGACATTGA
AGGGGAGAAGGATGGCATCCGGAAGGCCCGTGAGGTCCTGATGCGGTTGGGCCTGGACCCGACTCAGGAG
GACTGCGTGGCCACTCACCGGATCTGCCAGATCGTGTCCACACGCTCCGCCAGCCTGTGCGCAGCCACCC
TGGCCGCCGTGCTGCAGCGCATCAAGGAGAACAAAGGCGAGGAGCGGCTGCGCTCTACTATTGGGGTCGA
CGGTTCCGTCTACAAGAAACACCCCCATTTTGCCAAGCGTCTACATAAGACCGTGCGGCGGCTGGTGCCC
GGCTGCGATGTCCGCTTCCTCCGCTCCGAGGATGGCAGTGGCAAAGGTGCAGCCATGGTGACAGCAGTGG
CTTACCGGCTGGCCGATCAACACCGTGCCCGCCAGAAGACATTAGAGCATCTGCAGCTGAGCCATGACCA
GCTGCTGGAGGTCAAGAGGAGGATGAAGGTAGAAATGGAGCGAGGTCTGAGCAAGGAGACTCATGCCAGT
GCCCCCGTCAAGATGCTGCCCACCTACGTGTGTGCTACCCCGGACGGCACAGAGAAAGGGGACTTCTTGG
CCTTGGACCTTGGAGGAACAAATTTCCGGGTCCTGCTGGTCCGTGTTCGGAATGGGAAGTGGGGTGGAGT
GGAGATGCACAACAAGATCTACGCCATCCCGCAGGAGGTCATGCACGGCACCGGGGACGAGCTCTTTGAC
CACATTGTCCAGTGCATCGCGGACTTCCTCGAGTACATGGGCATGAAGGGCGTGTCCCTGCCTCTGGGTT
TTACCTTCTCCTTCCCCTGCCAGCAGAACAGCCTGGACGAGAGCATCCTCCTCAAGTGGACAAAAGGCTT
CAAGGCATCTGGCTGCGAGGGCGAGGACGTGGTGACCCTGCTGAAGGAAGCGATCCACCGGCGAGAGGAG
TTTGACCTGGATGTGGTTGCTGTGGTGAACGACACAGTCGGAACTATGATGACCTGTGGCTTTGAAGACC
CTCACTGTGAAGTTGGCCTCATTGTTGGCACGGGCAGCAATGCCTGCTACATGGAGGAGATGCGCAACGT
GGAACTGGTGGAAGGAGAAGAGGGGCGGATGTGTGTGAACATGGAATGGGGGGCCTTCGGGGACAATGGA
TGCCTAGATGACTTCCGCACAGAATTTGATGTGGCTGTGGATGAGCTTTCACTCAACCCCGGCAAGCAGA
GGTTCGAGAAAATGATCAGTGGAATGTACCTGGGTGAGATTGTCCGTAACATTCTCATCGATTTCACCAA
GCGTGGACTACTCTTCCGAGGCCGCATCTCAGAGCGGCTCAAGACAAGGGGCATCTTTGAAACCAAGTTC
TTGTCTCAGATTGAGAGTGACTGCCTGGCCCTGCTGCAAGTCCGAGCCATCCTGCAACACTTAGGGCTTG
AGAGCACCTGTGACGACAGCATCATTGTTAAGGAGGTGTGCACTGTGGTGGCCCGGCGGGCAGCCCAGCT
CTGTGGCGCAGGCATGGCCGCTGTGGTGGACAGGATACGAGAAAACCGTGGGCTGGACGCTCTCAAAGTG
ACAGTGGGTGTGGATGGGACCCTCTACAAGCTACATCCTCACTTTGCCAAAGTCATGCATGAGACAGTGA
AGGACCTGGCTCCGAAATGTGATGTGTCTTTCCTGCAGTCAGAGGATGGCAGCGGGAAGGGGGCGGCGCT
CATCACTGCTGTGGCCTGCCGCATCCGTGAGGCTGGACAG
