>Addgene plasmid #25529 | HK2 | addgene partial sequence | sequence record 31512 | 25529 with LacI-R
TTGACTCTCTTCCGGGCGCTATCATGCCATACCGCGAAAGGTTTTGCGCCATTCGATGGTGTCCGGGATC
TCGACGCTCTCCCTTATGCGACTCCTGCATTAGGAAGCAGCCCAGTAGTAGGTTGAGGCCGTTGAGCACC
GCCGCCGCAAGGAATGGTGCATGCAAGGAGATGGCGCCCAACAGTCCCCCGGCCACGGGGCCTGCCACCA
TACCCACGCCGAAACAAGCGCTCATGAGCCCGAAGTGGCGAGCCCGATCTTCCCCATCGGTGATGTCGGC
GATATAGGCGCCAGCAACCGCACCTGTGGCGCCGGTGATGCCGGCCACGATGCGTCCGGCGTAGAGGATC
GAGATCTCGATCCCGCGAAATTAATACGACTCACTATAGGGGAATTGTGAGCGGATAACAATTCCCCTCT
AGAAATAATTTTGTTTAACTTTAAGAAGGAGATATACCATGGGCAGCAGCCATCATCATCATCATCACAG
CAGCGGCCTGGTTCCGCGTGGTAGTGACCAAGTGCAGAAGGTTGACCAGTATCTCTACCACATGCGCCTC
TCTGATGAGACCCTCTTGGAGATCTCTAAGCGGTTCCGCAAGGAGATGGAGAAAGGGCTTGGAGCCACCA
CTCACCCTACTGCAGCAGTGAAGATGCTGCCCACCTTTGTGAGGTCCACTCCAGATGGGACAGAACACGG
AGAGTTCCTGGCTCTGGATCTTGGAGGGACCAACTTCCGTGTGCTTTGGGTGAAAGTAACGGACAATGGG
CTCCAGAAGGTGGAGATGGAGAATCAGATCTATGCCATCCCTGAGGACATCATGCGAGGCAGTGGCACCC
AGCTGTTTGACCACATTGCCGAATGCCTGGCTAACTTCATGGATAAGCTAC
