[The description below was written by a language model from this plasmid's Addgene catalogue record.]
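Description:
HK2 is a bacterial expression plasmid built on pET28a-LIC, a ligation-independent-cloning derivative of the pET28a vector produced by a structural genomics group. The backbone is recorded as 7328 bp without insert. The plasmid is selected with kanamycin and is listed as low copy, and a standard cloning strain is used for propagation. No feature table accompanies the record, so the origin of replication and regulatory elements are not explicitly listed. The recommended sequencing primers (T7 forward and T7 terminator) are nonetheless consistent with the usual pET arrangement. In that layout the insert sits between a T7 promoter and T7 terminator and is transcribed by T7 RNA polymerase in a suitable expression host.

The insert is human hexokinase 2 (HK2, also known as HKII or HXK2), about 2700 bp, carrying an N-terminal polyhistidine tag that allows purification by immobilised metal affinity chromatography. Hexokinase 2 catalyses the phosphorylation of glucose to glucose-6-phosphate, the first step of glycolysis. The stated purpose is bacterial expression of recombinant protein for structure determination, and the depositor links the construct to a deposited crystal structure of the enzyme. The record cautions that the insert may not be the full open reading frame, so the construct boundaries may have been trimmed for crystallisation, although the exact residues included are not stated. The cloning method is recorded as restriction enzyme, despite the LIC-type backbone. The plasmid is suited to producing His-tagged human HK2 for structural, biochemical or enzymological work.
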