Addgene plasmid #25529: HK2
Purpose: Bacterial expression for structure determination; may not be full ORF
Depositing lab: Cheryl Arrowsmith. Depositing organization: University of Toronto.
Backbone
  Vector backbone: pET28a-LIC
  Backbone manufacturer: SGC
  Backbone size w/o insert (bp): 7328
  Vector type: Bacterial Expression
Growth in bacteria
  Bacterial resistance: Kanamycin, 50 μg/mL
  Growth temperature: 37°C
  Growth strain: DH5alpha
  Copy number: Low Copy
Gene/Insert
  Gene/Insert name: HK2 (alt names: PDB: 2NZT; hexokinase 2; DKFZp686M1669, HKII, HXK2)
  Species: H. sapiens (human)
  Insert size (bp): 2700
  Entrez Gene: HK2 (a.k.a. HKII, HXK2)
  Tag / fusion protein: His (N terminal on insert)
  Cloning method: Restriction Enzyme
  Sequencing primers: 5′ T7; 3′ T7-term
Terms and licenses: Academic/Nonprofit Terms; Industry Terms: Not Available to Industry
Depositor comments: PDB: 2NZT http://www.thesgc.org/structures/2NZT/
How to cite: HK2 was a gift from Cheryl Arrowsmith (Addgene plasmid # 25529 ; http://n2t.net/addgene:25529 ; RRID:Addgene_25529)
